>Addgene plasmid #47057 | pENTR-MBD1 | depositor partial sequence | sequence record 68332 | pENTR-MBD1 sequence 1818 bps
ATGGCTGAGGACTGGCTGGACTGCCCGGCCCTGGGCCCTGGCTGGAAGCGCCGCGAAGTCTTTCGCAAGT
CAGGGGCCACCTGTGGACGCTCAGACACCTATTACCAGAGCCCCACAGGAGACAGGATCCGAAGCAAAGT
TGAGCTGACTCGATACCTGGGCCCTGCGTGTGATCTCACCCTCTTCGACTTCAAACAAGGCATCTTGTGC
TATCCAGCCCCCAAGGCCCATCCCGTGGCGGTTGCCAGCAAGAAGCGAAAGAAGCCTTCAAGGCCAGCCA
AGACTCGGAAACGTCAGGTTGGACCCCAGAGTGGTGAGGTCAGGAAGGAGGCCCCGAGGGATGAGACCAA
GGCTGACACTGACACAGCCCCAGCTTCATTCCCTGCTCCTGGGTGCTGTGAGAACTGTGGAATCAGCTTC
TCAGGGGATGGCACCCAAAGGCAGCGGCTCAAAACGTTGTGCAAAGACTGTCGAGCACAGAGAATTGCCT
TCAACCGGGAACAGAGAATGTTTAAGCGTGTGGGCTGTGGGGAGTGTGCAGCCTGCCAGGTAACAGAAGA
CTGTGGGGCCTGCTCCACCTGCCTCCTGCAGCTGCCCCATGATGTGGCATCGGGGCTGTTCTGCAAGTGT
GAACGGAGACGCTGCCTCCGGATTGTGGAAAGGAGCCGAGGGTGTGGAGTATGCCGGGGCTGTCAGACCC
AAGAGGATTGTGGCCATTGCCCCATCTGCCTTCGCCCTCCCCGCCCTGGTCTCAGGCGCCAGTGGAAATG
TGTCCAGCGACGTTGCCTACGGGGTAAACATGCCCGCCGCAAGGGAGGCTGTGACTCCAAGATGGCTGCC
AGGCGGCGCCCCGGAGCCCAGCCACTGCCTCCACCACCCCCATCACAGTCCCCAGAGCCCACAGAGCCGC
ACCCCAGAGCCCTGGCCCCCTCGCCACCTGCCGAGTTCATCTATTACTGTGTAGACGAGGACGAGCTACA
GCCCTACACGAACCGCCGGCAGAACCGCAAGTGCGGGGCCTGTGCAGCCTGCCTACGGCGGATGGACTGT
GGCCGCTGCGACTTCTGCTGCGACAAGCCCAAATTCGGGGGCAGCAACCAGAAGCGCCAGAAGTGTCGTT
GGCGCCAATGCCTGCAGTTTGCCATGAAGCGGCTGCTGCCCAGTGTCTGGTCAGAGTCTGAGGATGGGGC
AGGATCGCCCCCACCTTACCGTCGTCGAAAGAGGCCCAGCTCTGCCCGACGGCACCATCTTGGCCCTACC
TTGAAGCCCACCTTGGCTACACGCACAGCCCAACCAGACCATACCCAGGCTCCAACGAAGCAGGAAGCAG
GTGGTGGCTTTGTGCTGCCCCCGCCTGGCACTGACCTTGTGTTTTTACGGGAAGGCGCAAGCAGTCCTGT
GCAGGTGCCGGGCCCTGTTGCAGCTTCCACAGAAGCCCTGTTGCAGGAGGCCCAGTGCTCTGGCCTGAGT
TGGGTTGTGGCCTTACCCCAGGTGAAGCAAGAGAAGGCGGATACCCAGGACGAGTGGACACCAGGCACAG
CTGTCCTGACTTCTCCCGTATTGGTGCCTGGCTGCCCTAGCAAGGCAGTAGACCCAGGCCTGCCTTCTGT
GAAGCAAGAGCCACCTGACCCAGAGGAGGACAAGGAGGAGAACAAGGATGATTCTGCCTCCAAATTGGCC
CCAGAGGAAGAGGCAGGAGGGGCTGGCACACCCGTGATCACGGAGATTTTCAGCCTGGGTGGAACCCGCT
TCCGAGATACAGCAGTCTGGTTGCCAAGGTCCAAAGACCTTAAAAAACCTGGAGCTAGAAAGCAGTAG
