>Addgene plasmid #47057 | pENTR-MBD1 | addgene partial sequence | sequence record 73390 | M13_pUC_fwd
GCTTTTTTATAATGCCAACTTTGTACAAAAAAGTTGGCATGGCTGAGGACTGGCTGGACTGCCCGGCCCT
GGGCCCTGGCTGGAAGCGCCGCGAAGTCTTTCGCAAGTCAGGGGCCACCTGTGGACGCTCAGACACCTAT
TACCAGAGCCCCACAGGAGACAGGATCCGAAGCAAAGTTGAGCTGACTCGATACCTGGGCCCTGCGTGTG
ATCTCACCCTCTTCGACTTCAAACAAGGCATCTTGTGCTATCCAGCCCCCAAGGCCCATCCCGTGGCGGT
TGCCAGCAAGAAGCGAAAGAAGCCTTCAAGGCCAGCCAAGACTCGGAAACGTCAGGTTGGACCCCAGAGT
GGTGAGGTCAGGAAGGAGGCCCCGAGGGATGAGACCAAGGCTGACACTGACACAGCCCCAGCTTCATTCC
CTGCTCCTGGGTGCTGTGAGAACTGTGGAATCAGCTTCTCAGGGGATGGCACCCAAAGGCAGCGGCTCAA
AACGTTGTGCAAAGACTGTCGAGCACAGAGAATTGCCTTCAACCGGGAACAGAGAATGTTTAAGCGTGTG
GGCTGTGGGGAGTGTGCAGCCTGCCAGGTAACAGAAGACTGTGGGGCCTGCTCCACCTGCCTCCTGCAGC
TGCCCCATGATGTGGCATCGGGGCTGTTCTGCAAGTGTGAACGGAGACGCTGCCTCCGGATTGTGGAAAG
GAGCCGAGGGTGTGGAGTATGCCGGGGCTGTCAGACCCAAGAGGATTGTGGCCATTGCCCCATCTGCCTT
CGCCC
