[The description below was written by a language model from this plasmid's Addgene catalogue record.]
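Description:
pENTR-MBD1 is a Gateway entry clone built on the pDONR223 backbone and carrying the human methyl-CpG binding domain protein 1 coding sequence (MBD1, also known as CXXC3, PCM1 or RFT) as an insert of about 1.8 kb. It is a high-copy plasmid maintained in standard E. coli cloning strains under spectinomycin selection. The insert was introduced by Gateway recombination. In a pDONR-derived entry clone, this normally leaves the open reading frame flanked by attL recombination sites, although no feature table is provided here to confirm the exact junctions. M13 forward and reverse primer sites on either side of the cloning region allow the insert to be sequenced.

Although the catalogue purpose says the plasmid "expresses" MBD1, the record lists it as an entry vector and names no promoter, epitope tag or reporter. Entry clones of this type generally do not drive expression themselves. They act as a shuttle source from which the ORF is moved by LR recombination into destination vectors, which supply the promoter, fusion tags and host-specific selection markers needed for a given experiment. The record does not state which MBD1 isoform is represented or whether the insert retains a stop codon, and the latter would determine compatibility with C-terminal fusions.

MBD1 binds methylated CpG DNA and is involved in transcriptional repression. The clone comes from a study mapping protein interaction networks among autism-associated genes, so its likely use is as a transferable ORF for generating interaction-screening or expression constructs.
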