Addgene plasmid #47057: pENTR-MBD1
Purpose: Expresses methyl-CpG binding domain protein 1
Depositing lab: Huda Zoghbi. Depositing organization: Baylor College of Medicine. Publication: Protein interactome reveals converging molecular pathways among autism disorders. Sakai Y, Shaw CA, Dawson BC, Dugas DV, Al-Mohtaseb Z, Hill DE, Zoghbi HY. Sci Transl Med. 2011 Jun 8;3(86):86ra49. doi: 10.1126/scitranslmed.3002166. PubMed 21653829.
Backbone
  Vector backbone: pDONR223
  Backbone size w/o insert (bp): 5005
  Vector type: Gateway entry vector
Growth in bacteria
  Bacterial resistance: Spectinomycin, 50 μg/mL
  Growth temperature: 37°C
  Growth strain: DH5alpha
  Copy number: High Copy
Gene/Insert
  Gene/Insert name: Methyl-CpG Binding Domain Protein 1 (alt name: MBD1, PCM1)
  Species: H. sapiens (human)
  Insert size (bp): 1818
  Entrez Gene: MBD1 (a.k.a. CXXC3, PCM1, RFT)
  Cloning method: Gateway Cloning
  Sequencing primers: 5′ M13F; 3′ M13R
Terms and licenses: Academic/Nonprofit Terms; Industry Terms: Not Available to Industry
How to cite: pENTR-MBD1 was a gift from Huda Zoghbi (Addgene plasmid # 47057 ; http://n2t.net/addgene:47057 ; RRID:Addgene_47057)
